>Addgene plasmid #188246 | pc-GAKIN-Ha | addgene full sequence | sequence record 373128 | Addgene NGS Result
GACATTGATTATTGACTAGTTATTAATAGTAATCAATTACGGGGTCATTAGTTCATAGCCCATATATGGA
GTTCCGCGTTACATAACTTACGGTAAATGGCCCGCCTGGCTGACCGCCCAACGACCCCCGCCCATTGACG
TCAATAATGACGTATGTTCCCATAGTAACGCCAATAGGGACTTTCCATTGACGTCAATGGGTGGAGTATT
TACGGTAAACTGCCCACTTGGCAGTACATCAAGTGTATCATATGCCAAGTACGCCCCCTATTGACGTCAA
TGACGGTAAATGGCCCGCCTGGCATTATGCCCAGTACATGACCTTATGGGACTTTCCTACTTGGCAGTAC
ATCTACGTATTAGTCATCGCTATTACCATGGTGATGCGGTTTTGGCAGTACATCAATGGGCGTGGATAGC
GGTTTGACTCACGGGGATTTCCAAGTCTCCACCCCATTGACGTCAATGGGAGTTTGTTTTGGCACCAAAA
TCAACGGGACTTTCCAAAATGTCGTAACAACTCCGCCCCATTGACGCAAATGGGCGGTAGGCGTGTACGG
TGGGAGGTCTATATAAGCAGAGCTCTCTGGCTAACTAGAGAACCCACTGCTTACTGGCTTATCGAAATTA
ATACGACTCACTATAGGGAGACCCAAGCTTGGTACCGGGCCCCCCCTCGAGGTCGACCCACGCGTCCGAG
CCGAACGAGTTCCTCGGCGGCTGCAGGATGGGGGACTCCAAAGTGAAAGTGGCGGTGCGGATACGACCCA
TGAACCGGCGAGAGACTGACTTGCATACCAAATGTGTGGTGGATGTGGATGCAAACAAGGTTATTCTTAA
TCCTGTAAATACGAATCTTTCCAAAGGAGATGCCCGGGGCCAGCCGAAGGTGTTTGCTTATGATCATTGT
TTCTGGTCTATGGATGAATCTGTCAAAGAAAAGTATGCAGGTCAAGATATTGTTTTCAAGTGCCTTGGAG
AGAATATCCTGCAGAATGCTTTTGATGGCTACAATGCATGTATCTTTGCCTATGGACAGACTGGCTCTGG
AAAATCTTATACCATGATGGGCACAGCTGACCAACCTGGATTAATCCCAAGACTTTGCAGTGGACTCTTT
GAACGAACTCAGAAAGAGGAAAATGAAGAACAGAGTTTTAAAGTAGAAGTGTCCTACATGGAAATTTATA
ATGAAAAAGTTCGAGACCTTCTTGATCCCAAAGGAAGCCGTCAGACGTTGAAAGTCAGAGAGCATAGTGT
GTTGGGACCTTATGTCGACGGACTTTCTAAACTGGCTGTCACAAGCTACAAGGATATTGAGTCGTTGATG
TCTGAGGGTAACAAATCTCGCACAGTTGCTGCAACCAACATGAACGAGGAGAGTAGCCGATCCCATGCAG
TTTTCAAAATCACCCTCACACATACTCTCTACGATGTGAAGTCTGGGACATCTGGAGAGAAAGTGGGCAA
ACTCAGCCTGGTGGATTTAGCTGGCAGTGAACGAGCAACGAAGACAGGCGCTGCAGGGGACAGGCTGAAG
GAAGGGAGCAACATTAACAAGTCCCTCACAACCCTCGGTCTGGTTATCTCAGCTCTTGCAGATCAGAGTG
CTGGCAAAAACAAGAATAAATTTGTTCCATATCGTGACTCAGTTCTCACTTGGCTGCTCAAAGACAGCCT
CGGGGGTAACAGCAAGACCGCCATGGTGGCTACTGTGAGTCCTGCAGCTGATAACTATGATGAAACCCTC
TCAACTCTGCGGTATGCAGATCGAGCCAAGCACATTGTAAACCACGCTGTGGTGAATGAGGACCCTAATG
CCCGAATTATCCGGGATCTCCGGGAAGAAGTTGAGAAACTCCGGGAGCAGCTGACCAAAGCAGAGGCAAT
GAAATCTCCAGAGCTAAAGGACCGGCTGGAAGAATCTGAGAAGCTAATCCAGGAAATGACTGTGACCTGG
GAGGAGAAATTAAGGAAAACGGAGGAGATTGCACAGGAACGACAGAAACAGCTTGAGAGTCTTGGAATAT
CTCTTCAGTCTTCGGGAATCAAAGTTGGGGATGATAAATGCTTCCTTGTGAATCTGAATGCTGACCCAGC
TCTGAATGAGCTTCTGGTGTACTATTTAAAGGAACATACATTGATAGGGTCAGCAAATTCCCAAGATATC
CAACTGTGCGGCATGGGAATTCTTCCTGAACACTGTATTATAGACATCACGTCAGAAGGCCAGGTTATGC
TGACTCCTCAGAAGAACACCAGAACATTTGTAAATGGGTCATCTGTCTCCAGTCCAATACAGCTACACCA
TGGGGACAGGATATTATGGGGAAACAATCATTTCTTCAGACTCAATTTGCCTAAAAAGAAAAAGAAAGCA
GAACGAGAGGATGAGGACCAGGATCCCTCCATGAAGAACGAGAATAGTTCTGAGCAGCTGGATGTAGACG
GAGACTCCTCCAGCGAGGTGTCCAGTGAAGTTAACTTTAATTACGAATACGCACAGATGGAGGTCACCAT
GAAGGCCCTGGGCAGCAATGATCCGATGCAGTCCATATTAAACAGCCTAGAACAACAGCATGAAGAAGAA
AAACGATCTGCACTGGAGCGCCAGAGGCTTATGTATGAGCACGAATTGGAGCAGCTCCGGAGAAGGCTGT
CTCCTGAGAAGCAGAACTGCCGGAGCATGGACAGGTTTTCTTTCCACTCGCCCAGCGCTCAGCAACGCTT
AAGACAGTGGGCTGAGGAGAGAGAAGCAACGTTGAATAACAGCCTGATGAGGCTGAGGGAACAAATTGTT
AAGGCCAATCTATTGGTGAGAGAAGCTAATTACATTGCTGAGGAGCTGGATAAAAGAACAGAATACAAAG
TTACCCTACAGATTCCAGCCTCCAGCCTGGATGCCAACAGGAAGCGAGGCTCTCTTCTTAGTGAGCCTGC
AATCCAGGTGAGAAGAAAAGGAAAAGGAAAGCAGATTTGGTCTTTGGAAAAACTGGACAACAGGCTGTTG
GATATGAGAGACCTTTATCAGGAGTGGAAAGAGTGTGAAGAAGATAACCCAGTAATACGATCATACTTCA
AACGTGCTGATCCATTCTATGATGAGCAGGAAAATCACAGTCTCATTGGGGTGGCCAATGTCTTCCTCGA
GTCACTTTTCTATGATGTGAAGTTACAATACGCTGTTCCCATCATCAACCAGAAAGGAGAGGTGGCAGGT
CGGCTGCACGTGGAGGTGATGCGACTCAGTGGTGATGTTGGGGAGAGGATCGCAGGAGGCGATGAGGTGG
CAGAGGTCTCCTTTGAGAAGGAGACCCAGGAGAACAAACTGGTGTGCATGGTTAAAATCCTGCAAGCTAC
TGGGTTGCCACAGCATCTGTCCCACTTTGTGTTCTGCAAATACAGCTTCTGGGATCAACAGGAGCCGGTG
ATTGTCGCTCCTGAAGTGGACACCTCCTCCTCTTCCGTCAGCAAGGAGCCGCACTGCATGGTTGTCTTTG
ATCATTGCAATGAGTTTTCTGTTAACATCACCGAAGACTTTATCGAGCATCTTTCCGAAGGAGCATTGGC
AATTGAAGTATATGGACATAAAATAAACGATCCCCGGAAAAACCCCGCCCTGTGGGATTTGGGAATCATC
CAAGCAAAGACACGTAGTCTTCGGGACAGATGGAGTGAAGTGACCAGGAAATTGGAATTCTGGGTTCAAA
TCTTGGAACAGAATGAGAATGGTGAATACTGCCCTGTAGAAGTGATTTCTGCAAAGGATGTCCCAACAGG
AGGAATCTTCCAGCTCCGGCAGGGGCAGTCCCGGAGAGTTCAAGTCGAAGTGAAGTCAGTGCAGGAATCT
GGGACTTTACCACTGATGGAAGAATGTATACTGTCTGTTGGCATTGGATGTGTCAAAGTTAGACCGCTCA
GAGCCCCCAGAACACATGAGACCTTCCATGAGGAAGAGGAAGACATGGACAGCTACCAGGATCGAGATTT
AGAGAGACTTCGTAGAAAATGGCTAAATGCATTAACAAAACGTCAGGAGTACTTGGATCAACAATTGCAA
AAGCTTGTCAGTAAACGTGATAAAACAGAGGATGATGCTGACCGTGAAGCGCAGCTTCTGGAGATGCGGT
TGACCCTAACTGAGGAGAGGAACGCGGTGATGGTCCCCTCTGCTGGCAGTGGTATTCCAGGGGCCCCAGC
AGAATGGACCCCAGTACCTGGGATGGAGACACACATTCCTGTTATATTCCTGGACTTAAATGCTGATGAT
TTCAGCTCTCAGGATAATCTTGATGACCCAGAAGCTGGTGGATGGGATGCGACCTTGACTGGGGAAGAAG
AAGAGGAGTTCTTTGAATTGCAGATTGTGAAGCAGCATGATGGGGAGGTGAAAGCAGAAGCCTCCTGGGA
CTCCGCGGTGCATGGCTGCCCTCAGCTCAGCAGGGGCACGCCCGTGGACGAGCGGTTGTTCCTGATCGTG
CGCGTGACGGTCCAGCTCAGCCACCCTGCTGACATGCAACTGGTGTTACGCAAGAGAATCTGTGTCAATG
TTCACGGCCGCCAGGGTTTTGCACAGAGTCTCCTAAAAAAGATGTCTCATCGAAGTTCTATTCCTGGCTG
TGGAGTGACTTTTGAAATTGTCTCCAATATTCCAGAGGATGCCCAGGGAGTGGAAGAACGGGAAGCATTA
GCAAGAATGGCAGCCAATGTTGAAAACCCAGCTTCTGCTGACTCGGAGGCTTATATTGAAAAGTACCTCA
GGAGCGTGCTGGCTGTAGAAAACCTCCTGACTTTAGATCGTCTGCGCCAGGAAGTTGCAGTGAAGGAACA
GTTAACAGGAAAAGGAAAGTTGAGCAGGAGGAGTATCAGTTCTCCAAATGTGAACAGATTGTCTGGAAGC
CGACAAGATCTCATTCCATCATACAGTCTAGGCAGCAACAAGGGCCGGTGGGAAAGTCAGCAGGATGTAT
CCCAAACCACAGTTTCCAGAGGAATAGCTCCTGCCCCCGCCCTCTCTGTTTCTCCCCAAAATAACCATTC
TCCAGATCCAGGACTCAGTAACCTTGCAGCATCCTACTTGAATCCTGTCAAATCCTTCGTGCCGCAAATG
CCAAAGCTCCTCAAGTCTCTCTTTCCCGTCCGCGATGAGAAGAGGGGCAAGCGGCCGTCTCCCCTCGCAC
ACCAGCCCGTGCCCCGCATCATGGTGCAGTCAGCCAGCCCGGACATCAGGGTGACCAGGATGGAGGAGGC
TCAGCCGGAGATGGGCCCTGACGTGCTGGTGCAGACGATGGGGGCCCCGGCCTTGAAGATCTGCGACAAA
CCTGCCAAAGTGCCTTCCCCACCGCCTGTCATAGCTGTCACAGCGGTCACCCCGGCTCCGGAGGCACAGG
ACGGGCCCCCCAGCCCCCTGAGTGAAGCCTCTAGCGGGTACTTCTCCCACAGCGTCTCCACCGCGACCCT
GTCGGACGCCCTGGGCCCCGGCCTGGACGCTGCGGCCCCGCCGGGGTCCATGCCCACCGCCCCTGAGGCC
GAGCCCGAGGCGCCCATCAGCCACCCCCCACCGCCCACGGCCGTCCCCGCCGAGGAGCCCCCTGGCCCCC
AGCAGCTCGTGAGCCCCGGTCGGGAGCGCCCCGACCTCGAGGCCCCGGCGCCCGGCTCCCCGTTCCGCGT
CCGGAGGGTGCGGGCCTCGGAGTTGCGCTCCTTCTCGCGCATGCTGGCTGGGGACCCCGGCTGCTCCCCG
GGGGCCGAGGGGAATGCGCCGGCCCCGGGCGCCGGGGGACAGGCCCTGGCCTCTGATTCCGAGGAAGCTG
ACGAGGTCCCGGAGTGGCTCCGAGAGGGCGAGTTCGTCACCGTGGGCGCCCACAAAACGGGCGTGGTGAG
ATACGTGGGGCCTGCCGACTTCCAAGAGGGCACGTGGGTCGGCGTGGAGCTCGACCTGCCCTCAGGTAAG
AATGACGGTTCCATCGGCGGGAAGCAGTACTTCAGGTGTAACCCTGGCTACGGGCTGCTGGTCAGGCCCA
GCCGGGTCCGCAGGGCCACGGGCCCTGTGCGGCGGCGCAGCACAGGACTCCGGCTGGGTGCCCCCGAGGC
CCGCCGGAGCGCCACCCTCTCGGGCTCCGCCACCAACCTGGCCTCGCTGACAGCTGCCCTGGCCAAGGCC
GACAGGAGCCACAAGAACCCTGAGAACCGGAAATCCTGGGCCAGCAGGCGGCCGCTCGAGTACCCATACG
ACGTCCCAGATTACGCTCTCTAGAGGGCCCTATTCTATAGTGTCACCTAAATGCTAGAGCTCGCTGATCA
GCCTCGACTGTGCCTTCTAGTTGCCAGCCATCTGTTGTTTGCCCCTCCCCCGTGCCTTCCTTGACCCTGG
AAGGTGCCACTCCCACTGTCCTTTCCTAATAAAATGAGGAAATTGCATCGCATTGTCTGAGTAGGTGTCA
TTCTATTCTGGGGGGTGGGGTGGGGCAGGACAGCAAGGGGGAGGATTGGGAAGACAATAGCAGGCATGCT
GGGGATGCGGTGGGCTCTATGGCTTCTGAGGCGGAAAGAACCAGCTGGGGCTCTAGGGGGTATCCCC
[124 nt withheld, positions 6578-6701]
C
[91 nt withheld, positions 6703-6793]
A
[49 nt withheld, positions 6795-6843]
CCTTTGACGTTGGAGTCCACGTTCTTT
[37 nt withheld, positions 6871-6907]
ACCCTATCTCGGTCTATTCTTTTGATTTATAAGGGATTTTGCCGATTTCGGCCTATTGGTTAAAAAATGA
GCTGATTTAACAAAAATTTAACGCGAATTAATTCTGTGGAATGTGTGTCAGTTAGGGTGTGGAAAGTCCC
CAGGCTCCCCAGCAGGCAGAAGTATGCAAAGCATGCATCTCAATTAGTCAGCAACCAGGTGTGGAAAGTC
CCCAGGCTCCCCAGCAGGCAGAAGTATGCAAAGCATGCATCTCAATTAGTCAGCAACCATAGTCCCGCCC
CTAACTCCGCCCATCCCGCCCCTAACTCCGCCCAGTTCCGCCCATTCTCCGCCCCATGGCTGACTAATTT
TTTTTATTTATGCAGAGGCCGAGGCCGCCTCTGCCTCTGAGCTATTCCAGAAGTAGTGAGGAGGCTTTTT
TGGAGGCCTAGGCTTTTGCAAAAAGCTCCCGGGAGCTTGTATATCCATTTTCGGATCTGATCAAGAGACA
GGATGAGGATCGTTTCGCATGATTGAACAAGATGGATTGCACGCAGGTTCTCCGGCCGCTTGGGTGGAGA
GGCTATTCGGCTATGACTGGGCACAACAGACAATCGGCTGCTCTGATGCCGCCGTGTTCCGGCTGTCAGC
GCAGGGGCGCCCGGTTCTTTTTGTCAAGACCGACCTGTCCGGTGCCCTGAATGAACTGCAGGACGAGGCA
GCGCGGCTATCGTGGCTGGCCACGACGGGCGTTCCTTGCGCAGCTGTGCTCGACGTTGTCACTGAAGCGG
GAAGGGACTGGCTGCTATTGGGCGAAGTGCCGGGGCAGGATCTCCTGTCATCTCACCTTGCTCCTGCCGA
GAAAGTATCCATCATGGCTGATGCAATGCGGCGGCTGCATACGCTTGATCCGGCTACCTGCCCATTCGAC
CACCAAGCGAAACATCGCATCGAGCGAGCACGTACTCGGATGGAAGCCGGTCTTGTCGATCAGGATGATC
TGGACGAAGAGCATCAGGGGCTCGCGCCAGCCGAACTGTTCGCCAGGCTCAAGGCGCGCATGCCCGACGG
CGAGGATCTCGTCGTGACCCATGGCGATGCCTGCTTGCCGAATATCATGGTGGAAAATGGCCGCTTTTCT
GGATTCATCGACTGTGGCCGGCTGGGTGTGGCGGACCGCTATCAGGACATAGCGTTGGCTACCCGTGATA
TTGCTGAAGAGCTTGGCGGCGAATGGGCTGACCGCTTCCTCGTGCTTTACGGTATCGCCGCTCCCGATTC
GCAGCGCATCGCCTTCTATCGCCTTCTTGACGAGTTCTTCTGAGCGGGACTCTGGGGTTCGAAATGACCG
ACCAAGCGACGCCCAACCTGCCATCACGAGATTTCGATTCCACCGCCGCCTTCTATGAAAGGTTGGGCTT
CGGAATCGTTTTCCGGGACGCCGGCTGGATGATCCTCCAGCGCGGGGATCTCATGCTGGAGTTCTTCGCC
CACCCCAACTTGTTTATTGCAGCTTATAATGGTTACAAATAAAGCAATAGCATCACAAATTTCACAAATA
AAGCATTTTTTTCACTGCATTCTAGTTGTGGTTTGTCCAAACTCATCAATGTATCTTATCATGTCTGTAT
ACCGTCGACCTCTAGCTAGAGCTTGGCGTAATCATGGTCATAGCTGTTTCCTGTGTGAAATTGTTATCCG
CTCACAATTCCACACAACATACGAGCCGGAAGCATAAAGTGTAAAGCCTGGGGTGCCTAATGAGTGAGCT
AACTCACATTAATTGCGTTGCGCTCACTGCCCGCTTTCCAGTCGGGAAACCTGTCGTGCCAGCTGCATTA
ATGAATCGGCCAACGCGCGGGGAGAGGCGGTTTGCGTATTGGGCGCTCTTCCGCTTCCTCGCTCACTGAC
TCGCTGCGCTCGGTCGTTCGGCTGCGGCGAGCGGTATCAGCTCACTCAAAGGCGGTAATACGGTTATCCA
CAGAATCAGGGGATAACGCAGGAAAGAACATGTGAGCAAAAGGCCAGCAAAAGGCCAGGAACCGTAAAAA
GGCCGCGTTGCTGGCGTTTTTCCATAGGCTCCGCCCCCCTGACGAGCATCACAAAAATCGACGCTCAAGT
CAGAGGTGGCGAAACCCGACAGGACTATAAAGATACCAGGCGTTTCCCCCTGGAAGCTCCCTCGTGCGCT
CTCCTGTTCCGACCCTGCCGCTTACCGGATACCTGTCCGCCTTTCTCCCTTCGGGAAGCGTGGCGCTTTC
TCATAGCTCACGCTGTAGGTATCTCAGTTCGGTGTAGGTCGTTCGCTCCAAGCTGGGCTGTGTGCACGAA
CCCCCCGTTCAGCCCGACCGCTGCGCCTTATCCGGTAACTATCGTCTTGAGTCCAACCCGGTAAGACACG
ACTTATCGCCACTGGCAGCAGCCACTGGTAACAGGATTAGCAGAGCGAGGTATGTAGGCGGTGCTACAGA
GTTCTTGAAGTGGTGGCCTAACTACGGCTACACTAGAAGAACAGTATTTGGTATCTGCGCTCTGCTGAAG
CCAGTTACCTTCGGAAAAAGAGTTGGTAGCTCTTGATCCGGCAAACAAACCACCGCTGGTAGCGGTGGTT
TTTTTGTTTGCAAGCAGCAGATTACGCGCAGAAAAAAAGGATCTCAAGAAGATCCTTTGATCTTTTCTAC
GGGGTCTGACGCTCAGTGGAACGAAAACTCACGTTAAGGGATTTTGGTCATGAGATTATCAAAAAGGATC
TTCACCTAGATCCTTTTAAATTAAAAATGAAGTTTTAAATCAATCTAAAGTATATATGAGTAAACTTGGT
CTGACAGTTACCAATGCTTAATCAGTGAGGCACCTATCTCAGCGATCTGTCTATTTCGTTCATCCATAGT
TGCCTGACTCCCCGTCGTGTAGATAACTACGATACGGGAGGGCTTACCATCTGGCCCCAGTGCTGCAATG
ATACCGCGAGACCCACGCTCACCGGCTCCAGATTTATCAGCAATAAACCAGCCAGCCGGAAGGGCCGAGC
GCAGAAGTGGTCCTGCAACTTTATCCGCCTCCATCCAGTCTATTAATTGTTGCCGGGAAGCTAGAGTAAG
TAGTTCGCCAGTTAATAGTTTGCGCAACGTTGTTGCCATTGCTACAGGCATCGTGGTGTCACGCTCGTCG
TTTGGTATGGCTTCATTCAGCTCCGGTTCCCAACGATCAAGGCGAGTTACATGATCCCCCATGTTGTGCA
AAAAAGCGGTTAGCTCCTTCGGTCCTCCGATCGTTGTCAGAAGTAAGTTGGCCGCAGTGTTATCACTCAT
GGTTATGGCAGCACTGCATAATTCTCTTACTGTCATGCCATCCGTAAGATGCTTTTCTGTGACTGGTGAG
TACTCAACCAAGTCATTCTGAGAATAGTGTATGCGGCGACCGAGTTGCTCTTGCCCGGCGTCAATACGGG
ATAATACCGCGCCACATAGCAGAACTTTAAAAGTGCTCATCATTGGAAAACGTTCTTCGGGGCGAAAACT
CTCAAGGATCTTACCGCTGTTGAGATCCAGTTCGATGTAACCCACTCGTGCACCCAACTGATCTTCAGCA
TCTTTTACTTTCACCAGCGTTTCTGGGTGAGCAAAAACAGGAAGGCAAAATGCCGCAAAAAAGGGAATAA
GGGCGACACGGAAATGTTGAATACTCATACTCTTCCTTTTTCAATATTATTGAAGCATTTATCAGGGTTA
TTGTCTCATGAGCGGATACATATTTGAATGTATTTAGAAAAATAAACAAATAGGGGTTCCGCGCACATTT
CCCCGAAAAGTGCCACCTGACGTCGACGGATCGGGAGATCTCCCGATCCCCTATGGTGCACTCTCAGTAC
AATCTGCTCTGATGCCGCATAGTTAAGCCAGTATCTGCTCCCTGCTTGTGTGTTGGAGGTCGCTGAGTAG
TGCGCGAGCAAAATTTAAGCTACAACAAGGCAAGGCTTGACCGACAATTGCATGAAGAATCTGCTTAGGG
TTAGGCGTTTTGCGCTGCTTCGCGATGTACGGGCCAGATATACGCGTT
Features (pLannotate 1.2.2; 23 found; start..end, strand, type, name):
      1..380     +  enhancer       CMV enhancer: human cytomegalovirus immediate early enhancer
    381..584     +  promoter       CMV promoter: human cytomegalovirus (CMV) immediate early promoter
    580..613     +  LTR            5' LTR (truncated) (fragment): truncated 5' long terminal repeat (LTR) from HIV-1
    629..647     +  promoter       T7 promoter: promoter for bacteriophage T7 RNA polymerase
    661..687     -  misc_feature   MCS (fragment): pBluescript multiple cloning site
    728..6205    +  CDS            KIF13B: KI13B_HUMAN - Also known as GAKIN, KIAA0639. Experimental evidence at protein level: Swiss-Prot protein existence level 1. Involved in reorganization of the cortical cytoskeleton. Regulates axon formation by promoting the formation of extra axons. May be functionally important for the intracellular trafficking of MAGUKs and associated protein complexes. From Homo sapiens (Human).
   6221..6247    +  CDS            HA: HA (human influenza hemagglutinin) epitope tag
   6264..6282    -  promoter       SP6 promoter: promoter for bacteriophage SP6 RNA polymerase
   6308..6532    +  polyA_signal   bGH poly(A) signal: bovine growth hormone polyadenylation signal
   6536..6557    +  promoter       SV40 promoter (fragment): SV40 enhancer and early promoter
   6578..7006    +  rep_origin     f1 ori (sequence partly withheld): f1 bacteriophage origin of replication; arrow indicates direction of (+) strand synthesis
   7020..7349    +  promoter       SV40 promoter: SV40 enhancer and early promoter
   7416..8207    +  CDS            neo: KKA2_KLEPN - Also known as kan, nptII. Experimental evidence at protein level: Swiss-Prot protein existence level 1. Resistance to kanamycin, neomycin, paromomycin, ribostamycin, butirosin and gentamicin B. From Klebsiella pneumoniae.
   8231..8389    +  CDS            ble (fragment): BLE_KLEPN - Experimental evidence at protein level: Swiss-Prot protein existence level 1. Binding protein with a strong affinity to the bleomycin family of antibiotics. Binds to CL990; an antimitotic-antibiotic compound. From Klebsiella pneumoniae.
   8384..8505    +  polyA_signal   SV40 poly(A) signal: SV40 polyadenylation signal
   8576..8598    -  protein_bind   lac operator (fragment): The lac repressor binds to the lac operator to inhibit transcription in E. coli. This inhibition can be relieved by adding lactose or isopropyl-β-D-thiogalactopyranoside (IPTG). lac repressor encoded by lacI
   8602..8632    -  promoter       lac promoter: promoter for the E. coli lac operon
   8647..8668    -  protein_bind   CAP binding site: CAP binding activates transcription in the presence of cAMP. E. coli catabolite activator protein
   8681..8773    -  CDS            lacI (fragment): lac repressor; lacI; The lac repressor binds to the lac operator to inhibit transcription in E. coli. This inhibition can be relieved by adding lactose or isopropyl-β-D-thiogalactopyranoside (IPTG).
   8956..9544    -  rep_origin     ori: high-copy-number ColE1/pMB1/pBR322/pUC origin of replication
   9715..10575   -  CDS            AmpR: β-lactamase; bla; confers resistance to ampicillin, carbenicillin, and related antibiotics
  10576..10680   -  promoter       AmpR promoter: bla
  10739..10791   -  misc_feature   bom (fragment): basis of mobility region from pBR322
