[The description below was written by a language model from this plasmid's Addgene catalogue record and pLannotate feature annotations shown in this document.]
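Description:
pc-GAKIN-Ha is a mammalian expression plasmid built on the pcDNA3 backbone, about 10.9 kb in total, that produces the human kinesin GAKIN (gene symbol KIF13B) with a C-terminal HA epitope tag. It is propagated in E. coli through a high-copy ColE1/pUC-type origin and selected with ampicillin via the β-lactamase gene. An f1 origin is also present, which can support single-stranded DNA production. For mammalian cells the backbone carries a neomycin phosphotransferase cassette driven by the SV40 enhancer/early promoter and terminated by an SV40 polyadenylation signal, which would allow G418 selection of stable transfectants.

The KIF13B open reading frame was inserted between KpnI and NotI sites. The catalogue lists the insert as roughly 5.3 kb, whereas the annotated coding sequence spans closer to 5.5 kb. It sits downstream of the human cytomegalovirus immediate early enhancer and promoter and is followed closely by the backbone-encoded HA tag and the bovine growth hormone polyadenylation signal, giving strong constitutive expression of a protein detectable or immunoprecipitable with anti-HA antibodies. T7 and SP6 phage promoters flank the insert, as is standard in pcDNA3, and can serve for in vitro transcription or as sequencing primer sites. A short pBluescript polylinker fragment upstream of the gene fits the record's note that the cDNA came from a pBluescript II clone. Several other small annotated fragments (HIV-1 LTR, ble, lac elements, bom) appear to be backbone remnants or short similarity matches rather than functional parts.

The stated purpose is expression of HA-tagged GAKIN in mammalian cells. The associated publication concerns GAKIN as an inhibitory kinesin regulating the distribution of CARD11 at the immunological synapse.
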