Addgene plasmid #188246: pc-GAKIN-Ha
Purpose: Express GAKIN in mammalian cells with Ha tag
Depositing lab: Joel Pomerantz. Depositing organization: Johns Hopkins University and School of Medicine. Publication: The dynamic distribution of CARD11 at the immunological synapse is regulated by the inhibitory kinesin GAKIN. Lamason RL, Kupfer A, Pomerantz JL. Mol Cell. 2010 Dec 10;40(5):798-809. doi: 10.1016/j.molcel.2010.11.007. PubMed 21145487.
Backbone
  Vector backbone: pcDNA3
  Backbone size w/o insert (bp): 5400
  Total vector size (bp): 10944
  Vector type: Mammalian Expression
Growth in bacteria
  Bacterial resistance: Ampicillin, 100 μg/mL
  Growth temperature: 37°C
  Growth strain: DH5alpha
  Copy number: Unknown
Gene/Insert
  Gene/Insert name: GAKIN
  Species: H. sapiens (human)
  Insert size (bp): 5266
  Entrez Gene: KIF13B (a.k.a. GAKIN)
  Tag / fusion protein: Ha (C terminal on backbone)
  Cloning method: Restriction Enzyme; 5′ cloning site KpnI (unknown if destroyed); 3′ cloning site NotI (unknown if destroyed)
  Sequencing primers: 5′ CATAGACCCATGAGCTCGCCGGCGGACGAC; 3′ AACCGGAAATCCTGGGCCAGCCGGCCGCCTG
Resource information
  A portion of this plasmid was derived from a plasmid made by: Gakin from Kazusa DNA Research Institute in pBluescript II SK9(+) vector.
Terms and licenses: Academic/Nonprofit Terms; Industry Terms: Not Available to Industry
How to cite: pc-GAKIN-Ha was a gift from Joel Pomerantz (Addgene plasmid # 188246 ; http://n2t.net/addgene:188246 ; RRID:Addgene_188246)
